Addgene plasmid #168028: pET-CVm-VAMP8
Purpose: Expresses eCFP-VAMP8(G7-R67)-mVenus in bacterial cells
Depositing lab: David Liu. Depositing organization: Broad Institute. Publication: Phage-assisted evolution of botulinum neurotoxin proteases with reprogrammed specificity. Blum TR, Liu H, Packer MS, Xiong X, Lee PG, Zhang S, Richter M, Minasov G, Satchell KJF, Dong M, Liu DR. Science. 2021 Feb 19;371(6531):803-810. doi: 10.1126/science.abf5972. PubMed 33602850.
Backbone
  Vector backbone: pET (pBR322)
  Backbone manufacturer: David Liu Lab
  Vector type: Bacterial Expression
Growth in bacteria
  Bacterial resistance: Kanamycin, 50 μg/mL
  Growth temperature: 37°C
  Growth strain: DH5alpha
  Copy number: High Copy
Gene/Insert
  Gene/Insert name: eCFP-VAMP8(G7-R67)-mVenus
  Species: Synthetic
  Tag / fusion protein: myc (N terminal on insert); Hisx6 (C terminal on insert)
  Cloning method: Ligation Independent Cloning
Terms and licenses: Academic/Nonprofit Terms; Industry Terms: Not Available to Industry
How to cite: pET-CVm-VAMP8 was a gift from David Liu (Addgene plasmid # 168028 ; http://n2t.net/addgene:168028 ; RRID:Addgene_168028)
