[The description below was written by a language model from this plasmid's Addgene catalogue record and pLannotate feature annotations shown in this document.]
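Description:
pET-CVm-VAMP8 is a 6.9 kb bacterial expression plasmid built on a pET-type, pBR322-derived backbone. It replicates from a ColE1/pMB1-family origin accompanied by the rop gene and the bom mobility region, and also carries an f1 phage origin. Selection is by kanamycin through an aph(3')-Ia aminoglycoside phosphotransferase gene. The catalogue lists the plasmid as high copy, although rop is normally associated with reduced copy number. The short tetracycline-resistance fragments and the partial AmpR promoter found in the annotation are nonfunctional remnants of the pBR322 lineage rather than usable markers.

The payload is a synthetic three-part fusion in which a cyan fluorescent protein (eCFP, annotated as the W1C variant) and a yellow fluorescent protein (mVenus) flank residues G7 to R67 of the human SNARE protein VAMP8. Transcription is driven by a T7 promoter controlled by an adjacent lac operator, with the T7 gene 10 ribosome binding site upstream and a T7 terminator downstream. A plasmid-borne lacI gene supplies the repressor, so expression requires a host providing T7 RNA polymerase and is inducible with IPTG. The record lists an N-terminal myc tag and a C-terminal 6xHis tag. The feature table confirms the C-terminal His tag and additionally detects an Xpress epitope/enterokinase site between VAMP8 and Venus, but does not annotate the myc tag.

A CFP and YFP pair joined by a SNARE segment is the classic layout of a FRET-based protease substrate, in which cleavage of the linker separates the fluorophores. Given the associated work on evolving botulinum neurotoxin proteases with altered specificity, this purified protein probably served as a reporter for VAMP8 cleavage, though the record itself states only bacterial expression.
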