Features (pLannotate 1.2.2; 22 found; start..end, strand, type, name):
     26..73      -  terminator     T7 terminator: transcription terminator for bacteriophage T7 RNA polymerase
     81..130     -  CDS            SET1 (fragment): solubility-enhancement tag derived from T7 phage gene 10B
    140..157     -  CDS            9xHis (fragment): 9xHis affinity tag
    158..874     -  CDS            Venus: Venus is a basic (constitutively fluorescent) yellow fluorescent protein published in 2002, derived from Aequorea victoria. It is reported to be a rapidly-maturing weak dimer with moderate acid sensitivity.
    881..904     -  CDS            Xpress™ tag: Xpress™ epitope tag, including an enterokinase recognition and cleavage site
    923..1111    -  CDS            VAMP8 (fragment): VAMP8_HUMAN - Experimental evidence at protein level: Swiss-Prot protein existence level 1. SNAREs, soluble N-ethylmaleimide-sensitive factor-attachment protein receptors, are essential proteins for fusion of cellular membranes. SNAREs localized on opposing membranes assemble to form a trans-SNARE complex, an extended, parallel four alpha-helical bundle that drives membrane fusion. VAMP8 is a SNARE involved in autophagy through the direct control of autophagosome membrane fusion with the lysososome membrane via its interaction with the STX17-SNAP29 binary t- SNARE complex (PubMed:23217709, Pub
   1121..1834    -  CDS            W1C: W1C is a basic (constitutively fluorescent) cyan fluorescent protein published in 1998, derived from Aequorea victoria.
   1873..1895    -  RBS            RBS: efficient ribosome binding site from bacteriophage T7 gene 10 (Olins and Rangwala, 1989)
   1910..1934    -  protein_bind   lac operator: The lac repressor binds to the lac operator to inhibit transcription in E. coli. This inhibition can be relieved by adding lactose or isopropyl-β-D-thiogalactopyranoside (IPTG). lac repressor encoded by lacI
   1935..1953    -  promoter       T7 promoter: promoter for bacteriophage T7 RNA polymerase
   1975..2254    +  CDS            TcR (fragment): tetracycline efflux protein; tet; confers resistance to tetracycline
   2262..2339    +  promoter       lacI promoter: lacI
   2340..3422    +  CDS            lacI: lac repressor; lacI; The lac repressor binds to the lac operator to inhibit transcription in E. coli. This inhibition can be relieved by adding lactose or isopropyl-β-D-thiogalactopyranoside (IPTG).
   3435..3456    +  protein_bind   CAP binding site: CAP binding activates transcription in the presence of cAMP. E. coli catabolite activator protein
   3471..3762    +  CDS            TcR (fragment): tetracycline efflux protein; tet; confers resistance to tetracycline
   3834..4214    -  CDS            YPB1_ECOLX: Protein predicted: Swiss-Prot protein existence level 4. From Escherichia coli.
   4231..4422    +  CDS            rop: Rop protein, which maintains plasmids at low copy number; rop
   4524..4663    +  misc_feature   bom: basis of mobility region from pBR322
   4849..5437    -  rep_origin     ori: high-copy-number ColE1/pMB1/pBR322/pUC origin of replication
   5559..6374    +  CDS            KanR: aminoglycoside phosphotransferase; aph(3')-Ia; confers resistance to kanamycin in bacteria or G418 (Geneticin®) in eukaryotes
   6383..6440    -  promoter       AmpR promoter (fragment): bla
   6493..6921    -  rep_origin     f1 ori (sequence partly withheld): f1 bacteriophage origin of replication; arrow indicates direction of (+) strand synthesis
>Addgene plasmid #168028 | pET-CVm-VAMP8 | addgene full sequence | sequence record 329626 | Addgene NGS Result
ATCCGGATATAGTTCCTCCTTTCAGCAAAAAACCCCTCAAGACCCGTTTAGAGGCCCCAAGGGGTTATGC
TAGTTATTGCTCAGCGGTGGCAGCAGCCAACTCAGCTTCCTTTCGGGCTTTGTTAGCAGCCGGATCTCAG
TGGTGGTGGTGGTGGTGCTTGTACAGCTCGTCCATGCCGAGAGTGATCCCGGCGGCGGTCACGAACTCCA
GCAGGACCATGTGATCGCGCTTCTCGTTGGGGTCTTTGCTCAGGGCGGACTGGTAGCTCAGGTAGTGGTT
GTCGGGCAGCAGCACGGGGCCGTCGCCGATGGGGGTGTTCTGCTGGTAGTGGTCGGCGAGCTGCACGCCG
CCGTCCTCGATGTTGTGGCGGATCTTGAAGTTGGCCTTGATGCCGTTCTTCTGCTTGTCGGCGGTGATAT
AGACGTTGTGGCTGTTGTAGTTGTACTCCAGCTTGTGCCCCAGGATGTTGCCGTCCTCCTTGAAGTCGAT
GCCCTTCAGCTCGATGCGGTTCACCAGGGTGTCGCCCTCGAACTTCACCTCGGCGCGGGTCTTGTAGTTG
CCGTCGTCCTTGAAGAAGATGGTGCGCTCCTGGACGTAGCCTTCGGGCATGGCGGACTTGAAGAAGTCGT
GCTGCTTCATGTGGTCGGGGTAGCGGGCGAAGCACTGCAGGCCGTAGCCCAGGGTGGTCACGAGGGTGGG
CCAGGGCACGGGCAGCTTGCCGGTGGTGCAGATCAGCTTCAGGGTCAGCTTGCCGTAGGTGGCATCGCCC
TCGCCCTCGCCGGACACGCTGAACTTGTGGCCGTTTACGTCGCCGTCCAGCTCGACCAGGATGGGCACCA
CCCCGGTGAACAGCTCCTCGCCCTTGCTCACCATCGGATCCTTATCGTCATCGTCGTACAGATCACTTCC
ACCACTATTTGAACGCGCAACCTTTTGACTGGTAGTCTTAAAATGCTCTGAAGTGGCCTCTAAGTCTTCG
GTTTTATTGCGCAGATGCTCAAGGTTCTCGCCACGGGCCAAAATACGCTCTACATTTTGGGTCATGATAT
TTTTCACGCCTTCGACCTCTGATTGTAAGTTACGAACGCGGTCGTTACCACCTCCACGACTACGCCCACC
TTTATACAGTTCATCCATACCATGAGTAATACCAGCGGCGGTAACGAACTCTAAAAGGACCATATGGTCG
CGTTTCTCATTGGGGTCCTTAGACAGGGCTGACTGTGTGCTCAAATAGTGATTATCAGGTAAAAGGACGG
GGCCATCTCCAATTGGTGTGTTTTGCTGGTAATGGTCTGCAAGCTGGACGCTTCCATCCTCAATGTTGTG
ACGAATCTTGAAATTTGCCTTGATTCCGTTTTTTTGTTTATCAGCCGTGATGTAGACGTTATGAGAGATA
TAGTTGTATTCTAATTTATGTCCTAAGATGTTGCCATCCTCTTTAAAGTCGATACCCTTCAACTCAATGC
GATTAACAAGAGTATCTCCCTCAAACTTAACCTCGGCGCGGGTCTTATAGTTTCCATCATCTTTAAAAAA
AATGGTGCGTTCCTGGACGTAACCTTCTGGCATCGCGGACTTGAAAAAGTCGTGTTGTTTCATATGGTCA
GGGTAGCGAGCGAAACACTGCACGCCCCAGGCGAACGTAGTAACCAATGTAGGCCACGGTACTGGAAGCT
TGCCGGTAGTGCAAATAAATTTTAATGTCAACTTTCCGTACGTCGCATCGCCCTCTCCTTCCCCAGATAC
GGAAAACTTGTGACCATTCACATCGCCATCCAGTTCTACAAGAATGGGGACCACGCCGGTAAACAATTCC
TCCCCCTTAGACATCAAGTCTTCCTCAGAGATAAGTTTTTGTTCCATGTATATCTCCTTCTTAAAGTTAA
ACAAAATTATTTCTAGAGGGGAATTGTTATCCGCTCACAATTCCCCTATAGTGAGTCGTATTAATTTCGC
GGGATCGAGATCTCGATCCTCTACGCCGGACGCATCGTGGCCGGCATCACCGGCGCCACAGGTGCGGTTG
CTGGCGCCTATATCGCCGACATCACCGATGGGGAAGATCGGGCTCGCCACTTCGGGCTCATGAGCGCTTG
TTTCGGCGTGGGTATGGTGGCAGGCCCCGTGGCCGGGGGACTGTTGGGCGCCATCTCCTTGCATGCACCA
TTCCTTGCGGCGGCGGTGCTCAACGGCCTCAACCTACTACTGGGCTGCTTCCTAATGCAGGAGTCGCATA
AGGGAGAGCGTCGAGATCCCGGACACCATCGAATGGCGCAAAACCTTTCGCGGTATGGCATGATAGCGCC
CGGAAGAGAGTCAATTCAGGGTGGTGAATGTGAAACCAGTAACGTTATACGATGTCGCAGAGTATGCCGG
TGTCTCTTATCAGACCGTTTCCCGCGTGGTGAACCAGGCCAGCCACGTTTCTGCGAAAACGCGGGAAAAA
GTGGAAGCGGCGATGGCGGAGCTGAATTACATTCCCAACCGCGTGGCACAACAACTGGCGGGCAAACAGT
CGTTGCTGATTGGCGTTGCCACCTCCAGTCTGGCCCTGCACGCGCCGTCGCAAATTGTCGCGGCGATTAA
ATCTCGCGCCGATCAACTGGGTGCCAGCGTGGTGGTGTCGATGGTAGAACGAAGCGGCGTCGAAGCCTGT
AAAGCGGCGGTGCACAATCTTCTCGCGCAACGCGTCAGTGGGCTGATCATTAACTATCCGCTGGATGACC
AGGATGCCATTGCTGTGGAAGCTGCCTGCACTAATGTTCCGGCGTTATTTCTTGATGTCTCTGACCAGAC
ACCCATCAACAGTATTATTTTCTCCCATGAAGACGGTACGCGACTGGGCGTGGAGCATCTGGTCGCATTG
GGTCACCAGCAAATCGCGCTGTTAGCGGGCCCATTAAGTTCTGTCTCGGCGCGTCTGCGTCTGGCTGGCT
GGCATAAATATCTCACTCGCAATCAAATTCAGCCGATAGCGGAACGGGAAGGCGACTGGAGTGCCATGTC
CGGTTTTCAACAAACCATGCAAATGCTGAATGAGGGCATCGTTCCCACTGCGATGCTGGTTGCCAACGAT
CAGATGGCGCTGGGCGCAATGCGCGCCATTACCGAGTCCGGGCTGCGCGTTGGTGCGGATATCTCGGTAG
TGGGATACGACGATACCGAAGACAGCTCATGTTATATCCCGCCGTTAACCACCATCAAACAGGATTTTCG
CCTGCTGGGGCAAACCAGCGTGGACCGCTTGCTGCAACTCTCTCAGGGCCAGGCGGTGAAGGGCAATCAG
CTGTTGCCCGTCTCACTGGTGAAAAGAAAAACCACCCTGGCGCCCAATACGCAAACCGCCTCTCCCCGCG
CGTTGGCCGATTCATTAATGCAGCTGGCACGACAGGTTTCCCGACTGGAAAGCGGGCAGTGAGCGCAACG
CAATTAATGTAAGTTAGCTCACTCATTAGGCACCGGGATCTCGACCGATGCCCTTGAGAGCCTTCAACCC
AGTCAGCTCCTTCCGGTGGGCGCGGGGCATGACTATCGTCGCCGCACTTATGACTGTCTTCTTTATCATG
CAACTCGTAGGACAGGTGCCGGCAGCGCTCTGGGTCATTTTCGGCGAGGACCGCTTTCGCTGGAGCGCGA
CGATGATCGGCCTGTCGCTTGCGGTATTCGGAATCTTGCACGCCCTCGCTCAAGCCTTCGTCACTGGTCC
CGCCACCAAACGTTTCGGCGAGAAGCAGGCCATTATCGCCGGCATGGCGGCCCCACGGGTGCGCATGATC
GTGCTCCTGTCGTTGAGGACTCGGCTAGGCTGGCGGGGTTGCCTTACTGGTTAGCAGAATGAATCACCGA
TACGCGAGCGAACGTGAAGCGACTGCTGCTGCAAAACTTCTGCGACCTGAGCAACAACATGAATGGTCTT
CGGTTTCCGTGTTTCGTAAAGTCTGGAAACGCGGAAGTCAGCGCCCTGCACCATTATGTTCCGGATCTGC
ATCGCAGGATGCTGCTGGCTACCCTGTGGAACACCTACATCTGTATTAACGAAGCGCTGGCATTGACCCT
GAGTGATTTTTCTCTGGTCCCGCCGCATCCATACCGCCAGTTGTTTACCCTCACAACGTTCCAGTAACCG
GGCATGTTCATCATCAGTAACCCGTATCGTGAGCATCCTCTCTCGTTTCATCGGTATCATTACCCCCATG
AACAGAAATCCCCCTTACACGTAGGCATCAGTGACCAAACAGGAAAAAACCGCCCTTAACATGGCCCGCT
TTATCAGAAGCCAGACATTAACGCTTCTGGAGAAACTCAACGAGCTGGACGCGGATGAACAGGCAGACAT
CTGTGAATCGCTTCACGACCACGCTGATGAGCTTTACCGCAGCTGCCTCGCGCGTTTCGGTGATGACGGT
GAAAACCTCTGACACATGCAGCTCCCGGAGACGGTCACAGCTTGTCTGTAAGCGGATGCCGGGAGCAGAC
AAGCCCGTCAGGGCGCGTCAGCGGGTGTTGGCGGGTGTCGGGGCGCAGCCATGACCCAGTCACGTAGCGA
TAGCGGAGTGTATACTGGCTTAACTATGCGGCATCAGAGCAGATTGTACTGAGAGTGCACCATTGCGGTG
TGAAATACCGCACAGATGCGTAAGGAGAAAATACCGCATCAGGCGCTCTTCCGCTTCCTCGCTCACTGAC
TCGCTGCGCTCGGTCGTTCGGCTGCGGCGAGCGGTATCAGCTCACTCAAAGGCGGTAATACGGTTATCCA
CAGAATCAGGGGATAACGCAGGAAAGAACATGTGAGCAAAAGGCCAGCAAAAGGCCAGGAACCGTAAAAA
GGCCGCGTTGCTGGCGTTTTTCCATAGGCTCCGCCCCCCTGACGAGCATCACAAAAATCGACGCTCAAGT
CAGAGGTGGCGAAACCCGACAGGACTATAAAGATACCAGGCGTTTCCCCCTGGAAGCTCCCTCGTGCGCT
CTCCTGTTCCGACCCTGCCGCTTACCGGATACCTGTCCGCCTTTCTCCCTTCGGGAAGCGTGGCGCTTTC
TCATAGCTCACGCTGTAGGTATCTCAGTTCGGTGTAGGTCGTTCGCTCCAAGCTGGGCTGTGTGCACGAA
CCCCCCGTTCAGCCCGACCGCTGCGCCTTATCCGGTAACTATCGTCTTGAGTCCAACCCGGTAAGACACG
ACTTATCGCCACTGGCAGCAGCCACTGGTAACAGGATTAGCAGAGCGAGGTATGTAGGCGGTGCTACAGA
GTTCTTGAAGTGGTGGCCTAACTACGGCTACACTAGAAGGACAGTATTTGGTATCTGCGCTCTGCTGAAG
CCAGTTACCTTCGGAAAAAGAGTTGGTAGCTCTTGATCCGGCAAACAAACCACCGCTGGTAGCGGTGGTT
TTTTTGTTTGCAAGCAGCAGATTACGCGCAGAAAAAAAGGATCTCAAGAAGATCCTTTGATCTTTTCTAC
GGGGTCTGACGCTCAGTGGAACGAAAACTCACGTTAAGGGATTTTGGTCATGAACAATAAAACTGTCTGC
TTACATAAACAGTAATACAAGGGGTGTTATGAGCCATATTCAACGGGAAACGTCTTGCTCTAGGCCGCGA
TTAAATTCCAACATGGATGCTGATTTATATGGGTATAAATGGGCTCGCGATAATGTCGGGCAATCAGGTG
CGACAATCTATCGATTGTATGGGAAGCCCGATGCGCCAGAGTTGTTTCTGAAACATGGCAAAGGTAGCGT
TGCCAATGATGTTACAGATGAGATGGTCAGACTAAACTGGCTGACGGAATTTATGCCTCTTCCGACCATC
AAGCATTTTATCCGTACTCCTGATGATGCATGGTTACTCACCACTGCGATCCCCGGGAAAACAGCATTCC
AGGTATTAGAAGAATATCCTGATTCAGGTGAAAATATTGTTGATGCGCTGGCAGTGTTCCTGCGCCGGTT
GCATTCGATTCCTGTTTGTAATTGTCCTTTTAACAGCGATCGCGTATTTCGTCTCGCTCAGGCGCAATCA
CGAATGAATAACGGTTTGGTTGATGCGAGTGATTTTGATGACGAGCGTAATGGCTGGCCTGTTGAACAAG
TCTGGAAAGAAATGCATAAACTTTTGCCATTCTCACCGGATTCAGTCGTCACTCATGGTGATTTCTCACT
TGATAACCTTATTTTTGACGAGGGGAAATTAATAGGTTGTATTGATGTTGGACGAGTCGGAATCGCAGAC
CGATACCAGGATCTTGCCATCCTATGGAACTGCCTCGGTGAGTTTTCTCCTTCATTACAGAAACGGCTTT
TTCAAAAATATGGTATTGATAATCCTGATATGAATAAATTGCAGTTTCATTTGATGCTCGATGAGTTTTT
CTAAGAATTAATTCATGAGCGGATACATATTTGAATGTATTTAGAAAAATAAACAAATAGGGGTTCCGCG
CACATTTCCCCGAAAAGTGCCACCTAAATTGTAAGCGTTAATATTTTGTTAAAATTCGCGTTAAATTTTT
GTTAAATCAGCTCATTTTTTAACCAATAGGCCGAAATCGGCAAAATCCCTTATAAATCAAAAGAATAGAC
CGAGATAGGGT
[37 nt withheld, positions 6592-6628]
AAAGAACGTGGACTCCAACGTCAAAGG
[49 nt withheld, positions 6656-6704]
T
[91 nt withheld, positions 6706-6796]
G
[124 nt withheld, positions 6798-6921]
CCCATTCGCCA
